Addgene plasmid #50448: pET28a-Ec.coaBC (pCLK1210)
Purpose: Heterologous expression of E. coli CoA biosynthetic enzyme, PPCS_PPCDC - phosphopantothenoylcysteine synthetase_phosphopantothenoylcysteine decarboxylase
Depositing lab: Tadhg Begley & Erick Strauss. Depositing organization: Cornell University. Publication: Phosphopantothenoylcysteine synthetase from Escherichia coli. Identification and characterization of the last unidentified coenzyme A biosynthetic enzyme in bacteria. Strauss E, Kinsland C, Ge Y, McLafferty FW, Begley TP. J Biol Chem. 2001 Apr 27;276(17):13513-6. Epub 2001 Mar 13. 10.1074/jbc.C100033200 PubMed 11278255.
Backbone
  Vector backbone: pET28a
  Backbone manufacturer: Novagen
  Vector type: Bacterial Expression
Growth in bacteria
  Bacterial resistance: Kanamycin, 50 μg/mL
  Growth temperature: 37°C
  Growth strain: DH5alpha
  Copy number: High Copy
Gene/Insert
  Gene/Insert name: PPCS PPCDC (alt name: phosphopantothenoylcysteine synthetase phosphopantothenoylcysteine decarboxylase)
  Species: E coli
  Promoter: T7
  Tag / fusion protein: 6XHIS tag (N terminal on backbone)
  Cloning method: Restriction Enzyme; 5′ cloning site NdeI (not destroyed); 3′ cloning site XhoI (not destroyed)
  Sequencing primers: 5′ T7; 3′ T7-term
Terms and licenses: Academic/Nonprofit Terms; Industry Terms: Not Available to Industry
How to cite: pET28a-Ec.coaBC (pCLK1210) was a gift from Tadhg Begley & Erick Strauss (Addgene plasmid # 50448 ; http://n2t.net/addgene:50448 ; RRID:Addgene_50448)
