[The description below was written by a language model from this plasmid's Addgene catalogue record and pLannotate feature annotations shown in this document.]
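Description:
pET28a-Ec.coaBC (pCLK1210) is a bacterial expression plasmid built on the Novagen pET28a backbone for heterologous production of the Escherichia coli CoaBC (Dfp) protein. This is the bifunctional coenzyme A biosynthetic enzyme that combines phosphopantothenoylcysteine synthetase and phosphopantothenoylcysteine decarboxylase activities. The 6,599 bp plasmid is selected with kanamycin through the aph(3')-Ia gene and replicates from a ColE1/pBR322-type origin. The bom and rop elements are retained; the catalogue lists it as high copy, although rop normally moderates copy number. An f1 origin is also present, along with short remnants annotated as tetracycline-resistance fragments, which are typical pBR322-derived backbone sequence.

The coaBC open reading frame was cloned between NdeI and XhoI, with both sites preserved. It lies downstream of the T7 promoter, a lac operator and the T7 gene 10 ribosome binding site, and upstream of the T7 terminator. The plasmid-borne lacI gene supplies repressor, so transcription is held off until induction with IPTG in a host that provides T7 RNA polymerase. The insert is fused in frame to the backbone's N-terminal 6xHis tag followed by a thrombin cleavage site, which allows metal-affinity purification and optional tag removal. The automated annotation labels the His region as a fragment of a composite tag.

The feature table also shows a short fragment resembling dut immediately after coaBC, probably flanking genomic sequence carried in with the insert. After that comes the vector's C-terminal His-coding region, which would presumably not be translated if the native coaBC stop codon is intact. The construct is used to overexpress and purify the enzyme for biochemical characterization of CoA biosynthesis.
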