Features (pLannotate 1.2.2; 22 found; start..end, strand, type, name):
     54..131     -  promoter       lacI promoter: lacI
    139..418     -  CDS            TcR (fragment): tetracycline efflux protein; tet; confers resistance to tetracycline
    440..458     +  promoter       T7 promoter: promoter for bacteriophage T7 RNA polymerase
    459..483     +  protein_bind   lac operator: The lac repressor binds to the lac operator to inhibit transcription in E. coli. This inhibition can be relieved by adding lactose or isopropyl-β-D-thiogalactopyranoside (IPTG). lac repressor encoded by lacI
    498..520     +  RBS            RBS: efficient ribosome binding site from bacteriophage T7 gene 10 (Olins and Rangwala, 1989)
    539..555     +  CDS            capTEV™ (fragment): composite tag for in vivo biotinylation, TEV protease cleavage, and 6xHis tagging
    566..583     +  CDS            thrombin site: thrombin recognition and cleavage site
    587..1804    +  CDS            coaBC: COABC_ECOLI - Also known as dfp From Escherichia coli (strain K12).
   1794..1898    +  CDS            dut (fragment): DUT_BURTA - Experimental evidence at protein level: Swiss-Prot protein existence level 1. This enzyme is involved in nucleotide metabolism: it produces dUMP, the immediate precursor of thymidine nucleotides and it decreases the intracellular concentration of dUTP so that uracil cannot be incorporated into DNA. From Burkholderia thailandensis (strain ATCC 700388 / DSM 13276 / CIP 106301 / E264).
   1899..1916    +  CDS            9xHis (fragment): 9xHis affinity tag
   1926..1975    +  CDS            SET1 (fragment): solubility-enhancement tag derived from T7 phage gene 10B
   1983..2030    +  terminator     T7 terminator: transcription terminator for bacteriophage T7 RNA polymerase
   2067..2522    +  rep_origin     f1 ori (sequence partly withheld): f1 bacteriophage origin of replication; arrow indicates direction of (+) strand synthesis
   2549..2606    +  promoter       AmpR promoter (fragment): bla
   2615..3430    -  CDS            KanR: aminoglycoside phosphotransferase; aph(3')-Ia; confers resistance to kanamycin in bacteria or G418 (Geneticin®) in eukaryotes
   3552..4140    +  rep_origin     ori: high-copy-number ColE1/pMB1/pBR322/pUC origin of replication
   4326..4468    -  misc_feature   bom: basis of mobility region from pBR322
   4570..4761    -  CDS            rop: Rop protein, which maintains plasmids at low copy number; rop
   4778..5158    +  CDS            YPB1_ECOLX: Protein predicted: Swiss-Prot protein existence level 4. From Escherichia coli.
   5230..5521    -  CDS            TcR (fragment): tetracycline efflux protein; tet; confers resistance to tetracycline
   5536..5557    -  protein_bind   CAP binding site: CAP binding activates transcription in the presence of cAMP. E. coli catabolite activator protein
   5570..53      -  CDS            lacI (across the origin): lac repressor; lacI; The lac repressor binds to the lac operator to inhibit transcription in E. coli. This inhibition can be relieved by adding lactose or isopropyl-β-D-thiogalactopyranoside (IPTG).
>Addgene plasmid #50448 | pET28a-Ec.coaBC (pCLK1210) | depositor full sequence | sequence record 75396 | pET28a-Ec.coaBC (pCLK1210) sequence 6599 bps
TGATAAGAGACACCGGCATACTCTGCGACATCGTATAACGTTACTGGTTTCACATTCACCACCCTGAATT
GACTCTCTTCCGGGCGCTATCATGCCATACCGCGAAAGGTTTTGCGCCATTCGATGGTGTCCGGGATCTC
GACGCTCTCCCTTATGCGACTCCTGCATTAGGAAGCAGCCCAGTAGTAGGTTGAGGCCGTTGAGCACCGC
CGCCGCAAGGAATGGTGCATGCAAGGAGATGGCGCCCAACAGTCCCCCGGCCACGGGGCCTGCCACCATA
CCCACGCCGAAACAAGCGCTCATGAGCCCGAAGTGGCGAGCCCGATCTTCCCCATCGGTGATGTCGGCGA
TATAGGCGCCAGCAACCGCACCTGTGGCGCCGGTGATGCCGGCCACGATGCGTCCGGCGTAGAGGATCGA
GATCTCGATCCCGCGAAATTAATACGACTCACTATAGGGGAATTGTGAGCGGATAACAATTCCCCTCTAG
AAATAATTTTGTTTAACTTTAAGAAGGAGATATACCATGGGCAGCAGCCATCATCATCATCATCACAGCA
GCGGCCTGGTGCCGCGCGGCAGCCATATGAGCCTGGCCGGTAAAAAAATCGTTCTCGGCGTTAGCGGCGG
TATTGCTGCCTATAAAACCCCTGAACTGGTGCGTCGTTTGCGCGATCGCGGGGCCGACGTCCGCGTAGCC
ATGACCGAAGCGGCAAAAGCCTTTATCACCCCACTTAGCTTGCAGGCGGTTTCTGGTTATCCCGTTTCCG
ACAGTCTGCTGGACCCGGCAGCCGAAGCCGCTATGGGCCATATTGAGCTGGGTAAATGGGCTGATTTAGT
GATTCTCGCCCCTGCCACGGCAGATTTGATTGCCCGTGTTGCTGCCGGAATGGCGAATGACCTGGTATCG
ACGATTTGTCTGGCTACACCTGCGCCTGTAGCCGTGCTCCCCGCCATGAACCAGCAGATGTACCGTGCCG
CTGCCACGCAGCATAATTTAGAGGTGCTTGCTTCCCGTGGTTTGCTCATCTGGGGGCCAGACAGTGGCAG
TCAGGCTTGTGGTGATATCGGTCCTGGGCGAATGCTCGATCCGTTAACCATTGTGGATATGGCGGTAGCG
CATTTTTCGCCCGTCAACGACCTGAAACATCTGAACATTATGATTACCGCCGGCCCGACGCGTGAACCGC
TCGATCCGGTGCGTTATATCTCTAATCACAGCTCCGGCAAGATGGGTTTTGCTATCGCCGCCGCCGCTGC
CCGTCGTGGCGCGAACGTCACGCTGGTATCAGGTCCGGTTTCACTACCGACGCCACCGTTTGTTAAACGT
GTTGATGTGATGACCGCGCTGGAAATGGAAGCCGCCGTGAATGCTTCTGTACAGCAGCAAAATATTTTTA
TCGGCTGCGCCGCCGTGGCGGATTATCGCGCAGCTACCGTGGCCCCAGAGAAAATCAAAAAGCAGGCCAC
GCAGGGTGATGAATTAACAATAAAAATGGTTAAAAACCCCGATATCGTCGCAGGCGTTGCCGCACTAAAA
GACCATCGACCCTACGTCGTTGGATTTGCCGCCGAAACAAATAATGTGGAAGAATACGCCCGGCAAAAAC
GTATCCGTAAAAACCTTGATCTGATCTGCGCGAACGATGTTTCCCAGCCAACTCAAGGATTTAACAGCGA
CAACAACGCATTACACCTTTTCTGGCAGGACGGAGATAAAGTCTTACCGCTTGAGCGCAAAGAGCTCCTT
GGCCAATTATTACTCGACGAGATCGTGACCCGTTATGATGAAAAAAATCGACGTTAAGATTCTGGACCCG
CGCGTTGGGAAGGAATTTCCGCTCCCGACTTATGCCACCTCTGGCTCTGCCGGACTTGACCTGCGTGCCT
GTCTCGAGCACCACCACCACCACCACTGAGATCCGGCTGCTAACAAAGCCCGAAAGGAAGCTGAGTTGGC
TGCTGCCACCGCTGAGCAATAACTAGCATAACCCCTTGGGGCCTCTAAACGGGTCTTGAGGGGTTTTTTG
CTGAAAGGAGGAACTATATCCGGATTGGCGAATGGG
[124 nt withheld, positions 2067-2190]
C
[91 nt withheld, positions 2192-2282]
A
[49 nt withheld, positions 2284-2332]
CCTTTGACGTTGGAGTCCACGTTCTTT
[37 nt withheld, positions 2360-2396]
ACCCTATCTCGGTCTATTCTTTTGATTTATAAGGGATTTTGCCGATTTCGGCCTATTGGTTAAAAAATGA
GCTGATTTAACAAAAATTTAACGCGAATTTTAACAAAATATTAACGTTTACAATTTCAGGTGGCACTTTT
CGGGGAAATGTGCGCGGAACCCCTATTTGTTTATTTTTCTAAATACATTCAAATATGTATCCGCTCATGA
ATTAATTCTTAGAAAAACTCATCGAGCATCAAATGAAACTGCAATTTATTCATATCAGGATTATCAATAC
CATATTTTTGAAAAAGCCGTTTCTGTAATGAAGGAGAAAACTCACCGAGGCAGTTCCATAGGATGGCAAG
ATCCTGGTATCGGTCTGCGATTCCGACTCGTCCAACATCAATACAACCTATTAATTTCCCCTCGTCAAAA
ATAAGGTTATCAAGTGAGAAATCACCATGAGTGACGACTGAATCCGGTGAGAATGGCAAAAGTTTATGCA
TTTCTTTCCAGACTTGTTCAACAGGCCAGCCATTACGCTCGTCATCAAAATCACTCGCATCAACCAAACC
GTTATTCATTCGTGATTGCGCCTGAGCGAGACGAAATACGCGATCGCTGTTAAAAGGACAATTACAAACA
GGAATCGAATGCAACCGGCGCAGGAACACTGCCAGCGCATCAACAATATTTTCACCTGAATCAGGATATT
CTTCTAATACCTGGAATGCTGTTTTCCCGGGGATCGCAGTGGTGAGTAACCATGCATCATCAGGAGTACG
GATAAAATGCTTGATGGTCGGAAGAGGCATAAATTCCGTCAGCCAGTTTAGTCTGACCATCTCATCTGTA
ACATCATTGGCAACGCTACCTTTGCCATGTTTCAGAAACAACTCTGGCGCATCGGGCTTCCCATACAATC
GATAGATTGTCGCACCTGATTGCCCGACATTATCGCGAGCCCATTTATACCCATATAAATCAGCATCCAT
GTTGGAATTTAATCGCGGCCTAGAGCAAGACGTTTCCCGTTGAATATGGCTCATAACACCCCTTGTATTA
CTGTTTATGTAAGCAGACAGTTTTATTGTTCATGACCAAAATCCCTTAACGTGAGTTTTCGTTCCACTGA
GCGTCAGACCCCGTAGAAAAGATCAAAGGATCTTCTTGAGATCCTTTTTTTCTGCGCGTAATCTGCTGCT
TGCAAACAAAAAAACCACCGCTACCAGCGGTGGTTTGTTTGCCGGATCAAGAGCTACCAACTCTTTTTCC
GAAGGTAACTGGCTTCAGCAGAGCGCAGATACCAAATACTGTCCTTCTAGTGTAGCCGTAGTTAGGCCAC
CACTTCAAGAACTCTGTAGCACCGCCTACATACCTCGCTCTGCTAATCCTGTTACCAGTGGCTGCTGCCA
GTGGCGATAAGTCGTGTCTTACCGGGTTGGACTCAAGACGATAGTTACCGGATAAGGCGCAGCGGTCGGG
CTGAACGGGGGGTTCGTGCACACAGCCCAGCTTGGAGCGAACGACCTACACCGAACTGAGATACCTACAG
CGTGAGCTATGAGAAAGCGCCACGCTTCCCGAAGGGAGAAAGGCGGACAGGTATCCGGTAAGCGGCAGGG
TCGGAACAGGAGAGCGCACGAGGGAGCTTCCAGGGGGAAACGCCTGGTATCTTTATAGTCCTGTCGGGTT
TCGCCACCTCTGACTTGAGCGTCGATTTTTGTGATGCTCGTCAGGGGGGCGGAGCCTATGGAAAAACGCC
AGCAACGCGGCCTTTTTACGGTTCCTGGCCTTTTGCTGGCCTTTTGCTCACATGTTCTTTCCTGCGTTAT
CCCCTGATTCTGTGGATAACCGTATTACCGCCTTTGAGTGAGCTGATACCGCTCGCCGCAGCCGAACGAC
CGAGCGCAGCGAGTCAGTGAGCGAGGAAGCGGAAGAGCGCCTGATGCGGTATTTTCTCCTTACGCATCTG
TGCGGTATTTCACACCGCATATATGGTGCACTCTCAGTACAATCTGCTCTGATGCCGCATAGTTAAGCCA
GTATACACTCCGCTATCGCTACGTGACTGGGTCATGGCTGCGCCCCGACACCCGCCAACACCCGCTGACG
CGCCCTGACGGGCTTGTCTGCTCCCGGCATCCGCTTACAGACAAGCTGTGACCGTCTCCGGGAGCTGCAT
GTGTCAGAGGTTTTCACCGTCATCACCGAAACGCGCGAGGCAGCTGCGGTAAAGCTCATCAGCGTGGTCG
TGAAGCGATTCACAGATGTCTGCCTGTTCATCCGCGTCCAGCTCGTTGAGTTTCTCCAGAAGCGTTAATG
TCTGGCTTCTGATAAAGCGGGCCATGTTAAGGGCGGTTTTTTCCTGTTTGGTCACTGATGCCTCCGTGTA
AGGGGGATTTCTGTTCATGGGGGTAATGATACCGATGAAACGAGAGAGGATGCTCACGATACGGGTTACT
GATGATGAACATGCCCGGTTACTGGAACGTTGTGAGGGTAAACAACTGGCGGTATGGATGCGGCGGGACC
AGAGAAAAATCACTCAGGGTCAATGCCAGCGCTTCGTTAATACAGATGTAGGTGTTCCACAGGGTAGCCA
GCAGCATCCTGCGATGCAGATCCGGAACATAATGGTGCAGGGCGCTGACTTCCGCGTTTCCAGACTTTAC
GAAACACGGAAACCGAAGACCATTCATGTTGTTGCTCAGGTCGCAGACGTTTTGCAGCAGCAGTCGCTTC
ACGTTCGCTCGCGTATCGGTGATTCATTCTGCTAACCAGTAAGGCAACCCCGCCAGCCTAGCCGGGTCCT
CAACGACAGGAGCACGATCATGCGCACCCGTGGGGCCGCCATGCCGGCGATAATGGCCTGCTTCTCGCCG
AAACGTTTGGTGGCGGGACCAGTGACGAAGGCTTGAGCGAGGGCGTGCAAGATTCCGAATACCGCAAGCG
ACAGGCCGATCATCGTCGCGCTCCAGCGAAAGCGGTCCTCGCCGAAAATGACCCAGAGCGCTGCCGGCAC
CTGTCCTACGAGTTGCATGATAAAGAAGACAGTCATAAGTGCGGCGACGATAGTCATGCCCCGCGCCCAC
CGGAAGGAGCTGACTGGGTTGAAGGCTCTCAAGGGCATCGGTCGAGATCCCGGTGCCTAATGAGTGAGCT
AACTTACATTAATTGCGTTGCGCTCACTGCCCGCTTTCCAGTCGGGAAACCTGTCGTGCCAGCTGCATTA
ATGAATCGGCCAACGCGCGGGGAGAGGCGGTTTGCGTATTGGGCGCCAGGGTGGTTTTTCTTTTCACCAG
TGAGACGGGCAACAGCTGATTGCCCTTCACCGCCTGGCCCTGAGAGAGTTGCAGCAAGCGGTCCACGCTG
GTTTGCCCCAGCAGGCGAAAATCCTGTTTGATGGTGGTTAACGGCGGGATATAACATGAGCTGTCTTCGG
TATCGTCGTATCCCACTACCGAGATATCCGCACCAACGCGCAGCCCGGACTCGGTAATGGCGCGCATTGC
GCCCAGCGCCATCTGATCGTTGGCAACCAGCATCGCAGTGGGAACGATGCCCTCATTCAGCATTTGCATG
GTTTGTTGAAAACCGGACATGGCACTCCAGTCGCCTTCCCGTTCCGCTATCGGCTGAATTTGATTGCGAG
TGAGATATTTATGCCAGCCAGCCAGACGCAGACGCGCCGAGACAGAACTTAATGGGCCCGCTAACAGCGC
GATTTGCTGGTGACCCAATGCGACCAGATGCTCCACGCCCAGTCGCGTACCGTCTTCATGGGAGAAAATA
ATACTGTTGATGGGTGTCTGGTCAGAGACATCAAGAAATAACGCCGGAACATTAGTGCAGGCAGCTTCCA
CAGCAATGGCATCCTGGTCATCCAGCGGATAGTTAATGATCAGCCCACTGACGCGTTGCGCGAGAAGATT
GTGCACCGCCGCTTTACAGGCTTCGACGCCGCTTCGTTCTACCATCGACACCACCACGCTGGCACCCAGT
TGATCGGCGCGAGATTTAATCGCCGCGACAATTTGCGACGGCGCGTGCAGGGCCAGACTGGAGGTGGCAA
CGCCAATCAGCAACGACTGTTTGCCCGCCAGTTGTTGTGCCACGCGGTTGGGAATGTAATTCAGCTCCGC
CATCGCCGCTTCCACTTTTTCCCGCGTTTTCGCAGAAACGTGGCTGGCCTGGTTCACCACGCGGGAAACG
GTC
