>Addgene plasmid #50448 | pET28a-Ec.coaBC (pCLK1210) | addgene partial sequence | sequence record 80638 | T7 5'-TAATACGACTCACTATAGGG-3'
ATTTTGTTTAACTTTAAGAAGGAGATATACCATGGGCAGCAGCCATCATCATCATCATCACAGCAGCGGC
CTGGTGCCGCGCGGCAGCCATATGAGCCTGGCCGGTAAAAAAATCGTTCTCGGCGTTAGCGGCGGTATTG
CTGCCTATAAAACCCCTGAACTGGTGCGTCGTTTGCGCGATCGCGGGGCCGACGTCCGCGTAGCCATGAC
CGAAGCGGCAAAAGCCTTTATCACCCCACTTAGCTTGCAGGCGGTTTCTGGTTATCCCGTTTCCGACAGT
CTGCTGGACCCGGCAGCCGAAGCCGCTATGGGCCATATTGAGCTGGGTAAATGGGCTGATTTAGTGATTC
TCGCCCCTGCCACGGCAGATTTGATTGCCCGTGTTGCTGCCGGAATGGCGAATGACCTGGTATCGACGAT
TTGTCTGGCTACACCTGCGCCTGTAGCCGTGCTCCCCGCCATGAACCAGCAGATGTACCGTGCCGCTGCC
ACGCAGCATAATTTAGAGGTGCTTGCTTCCCGTGGTTTGCTCATCTGGGGGCCAGACAGTGGCAGTCAGG
CTTGTGGTGATATCGGTCCTGGGCGAATGCTCGATCCGTTAACCATTGTGGATATGGCGGTAGCGCATTT
TTCGCCCGTCAACGACCTGAAACATCTGAACATTATGATTACCGCCGGCCCGACGCGTGAACCGCTCGAT
CCGGTGCGTTATATCTCTAATCACAGCTCCGGCAAGATGGGTTTTGCTATCGCCGCCGCCGCTGCCCGTC
GTGGCGCGAACGTCACGCTGGTATCAGGTCCGGTTTCACTACCGACGCCACCGTTTGTTAAACGTGTTGA
TGTGATGACCGCGCTGGAAATGG
